Addgene plasmid #168212: pMEH286 mTFP1
Purpose: Mammalian expression of mTFP1
Depositing lab: Joshua Leonard. Depositing organization: Northwestern University. Publication: A platform for actively loading cargo RNA to elucidate limiting steps in EV-mediated delivery. Hung ME, Leonard JN. J Extracell Vesicles. 2016 May 13;5:31027. doi: 10.3402/jev.v5.31027. eCollection 2016. PubMed 27189348.
Backbone
  Vector backbone: pGIPZ
  Backbone manufacturer: Open Biosciences
  Backbone size w/o insert (bp): 9343
  Total vector size (bp): 10054
  Vector type: Mammalian Expression, Lentiviral
  Selectable markers: Hygromycin
Growth in bacteria
  Bacterial resistance: Ampicillin and Bleocin (Zeocin), 100 & 50 μg/mL
  Growth temperature: 37°C
  Growth strain: NEB Stable
  Copy number: High Copy
Gene/Insert
  Gene/Insert name: mTFP1
  Species: Synthetic
  Insert size (bp): 711
  Promoter: CMV
  Cloning method: Restriction Enzyme; 5′ cloning site BamHI (not destroyed); 3′ cloning site N/A (unknown if destroyed)
  Sequencing primers: 5′ CMVF CGCAAATGGGCGGTAGGCGTG; 3′ WPRE R ggagcaacatagttaagaatacc
Terms and licenses: Academic/Nonprofit Terms; Industry Terms: Not Available to Industry
Depositor comments: Hygromycin selection marker is not within the LTRs
How to cite: pMEH286 mTFP1 was a gift from Joshua Leonard (Addgene plasmid # 168212 ; http://n2t.net/addgene:168212 ; RRID:Addgene_168212)
