[The description below was written by a language model from this plasmid's Addgene catalogue record and pLannotate feature annotations shown in this document.]
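Description:
pMEH286 mTFP1 is a roughly 10 kb HIV-1-based lentiviral transfer plasmid built on the pGIPZ backbone for expression of the cyan fluorescent protein mTFP1 in mammalian cells. It is maintained in E. coli through a high-copy ColE1/pUC-type origin. Bacterial selection uses an ampicillin resistance gene with its own bla promoter, together with a bleomycin/Zeocin resistance gene driven by the bacterial EM7 promoter. An f1 origin and remnants of a lac promoter/operator region are also present in the backbone.

The proviral region runs from a truncated 5' LTR to a self-inactivating ΔU3 3' LTR. Between them lie the Ψ packaging signal with a partial gag sequence, the Rev response element for Rev-dependent nuclear export of the genomic RNA, and the cPPT/CTS element that aids nuclear import of the reverse-transcribed genome. The EM7-BleoR cassette sits in reverse orientation within this region. It is followed by the CMV enhancer and immediate early promoter driving the synthetic 711 bp mTFP1 coding sequence. A WPRE placed directly downstream enhances transcript stability and expression. A bGH polyadenylation signal follows the 3' LTR.

Outside the LTRs, an SV40 promoter drives a hygromycin resistance gene terminated by an SV40 poly(A) signal. As the depositor notes, this marker is not packaged into virus. Hygromycin selection therefore applies to cells transfected with the plasmid itself, not to transduced cells. The construct serves for constitutive mTFP1 expression by transfection or lentiviral transduction. It was deposited in connection with work on loading cargo RNA into extracellular vesicles, although the record does not specify its exact role in that study.
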