Features (pLannotate 1.2.2; 30 found; start..end, strand, type, name):
     86..415     +  CDS            nef (fragment): NEF_HV1BR - Experimental evidence at protein level: Swiss-Prot protein existence level 1. Extracellular Nef protein targets CD4(+) T-lymphocytes for apoptosis by interacting with CXCR4 surface receptors (PubMed:14990729). From Human immunodeficiency virus type 1 group M subtype B (isolate BRU/LAI) (HIV-1).
    463..720     +  LTR            5' LTR (truncated): truncated 5' long terminal repeat (LTR) from HIV-1
    767..892     +  misc_feature   HIV-1 Ψ: packaging signal of human immunodeficiency virus type 1
    876..1214    +  CDS            HIV-1 gag (fragment): gag protein from human immunodeficiency virus 1; gag
   1389..1622    +  misc_feature   RRE: The Rev response element (RRE) of HIV-1 allows for Rev-dependent mRNA export from the nucleus to the cytoplasm.
   1999..2099    +  CDS            Rev (fragment): human immunodeficiency virus 1 (HIV-1) Rev protein; rev; enhances nuclear export of unspliced and incompletely spliced viral mRNAs
   2149..2266    +  misc_feature   cPPT/CTS: central polypurine tract and central termination sequence of HIV-1
   2331..2705    -  CDS            BleoR: antibiotic-binding protein; Sh ble from Streptoalloteichus hindustanus; confers resistance to bleomycin, phleomycin, and Zeocin™
   2725..2772    -  promoter       EM7 promoter: synthetic bacterial promoter&nbsp
   2877..3180    +  enhancer       CMV enhancer: human cytomegalovirus immediate early enhancer
   3181..3384    +  promoter       CMV promoter: human cytomegalovirus (CMV) immediate early promoter
   3518..4225    +  CDS            mTFP1: mTFP1 is a basic (constitutively fluorescent) cyan fluorescent protein published in 2006, derived from Clavularia sp.. It has low acid sensitivity.
   4235..4823    +  misc_feature   WPRE: woodchuck hepatitis virus posttranscriptional regulatory element
   4840..4908    +  CDS            nef (fragment): NEF_HV1Z2 - Experimental evidence at protein level: Swiss-Prot protein existence level 1. Extracellular Nef protein targets CD4(+) T-lymphocytes for apoptosis by interacting with CXCR4 surface receptors. From Human immunodeficiency virus type 1 group M subtype D (isolate Z2/CDC-Z34) (HIV-1).
   4910..5143    +  LTR            3' LTR (ΔU3): self-inactivating 3' long terminal repeat (LTR) from HIV-1
   5250..5474    +  polyA_signal   bGH poly(A) signal: bovine growth hormone polyadenylation signal
   5478..5499    +  promoter       SV40 promoter (fragment): SV40 enhancer and early promoter
   5520..5948    +  rep_origin     f1 ori (sequence partly withheld): f1 bacteriophage origin of replication; arrow indicates direction of (+) strand synthesis
   5962..6291    +  promoter       SV40 promoter: SV40 enhancer and early promoter
   6340..7365    +  CDS            HygR: aminoglycoside phosphotransferase from E. coli; aph(4)-Ia; confers resistance to hygromycin
   7375..7500    +  CDS            ble (fragment): BLE_KLEPN - Experimental evidence at protein level: Swiss-Prot protein existence level 1. Binding protein with a strong affinity to the bleomycin family of antibiotics. Binds to CL990; an antimitotic-antibiotic compound. From Klebsiella pneumoniae.
   7495..7616    +  polyA_signal   SV40 poly(A) signal: SV40 polyadenylation signal
   7689..7705    -  protein_bind   lac operator: The lac repressor binds to the lac operator to inhibit transcription in E. coli. This inhibition can be relieved by adding lactose or isopropyl-β-D-thiogalactopyranoside (IPTG). lac repressor encoded by lacI
   7713..7743    -  promoter       lac promoter: promoter for the E. coli lac operon
   7758..7779    -  protein_bind   CAP binding site: CAP binding activates transcription in the presence of cAMP. E. coli catabolite activator protein
   7792..7884    -  CDS            lacI (fragment): lac repressor; lacI; The lac repressor binds to the lac operator to inhibit transcription in E. coli. This inhibition can be relieved by adding lactose or isopropyl-β-D-thiogalactopyranoside (IPTG).
   8067..8655    -  rep_origin     ori: high-copy-number ColE1/pMB1/pBR322/pUC origin of replication
   8826..9686    -  CDS            AmpR: β-lactamase; bla; confers resistance to ampicillin, carbenicillin, and related antibiotics
   9687..9791    -  promoter       AmpR promoter: bla
   9839..9973    +  polyA_signal   SV40 poly(A) signal: SV40 polyadenylation signal
>Addgene plasmid #168212 | pMEH286 mTFP1 | addgene full sequence | sequence record 350170 | Addgene NGS Result
CATTTACTCTAAACCTGTGATTCCTCTGAATTATTTTCATTTTAAAGAAATTGTATTTGTTAAATATGTA
CTACAAACTTAGTAGTTGGAAGGGCTAATTCACTCCCAAAGAAGACAAGATATCCTTGATCTGTGGATCT
ACCACACACAAGGCTACTTCCCTGATTAGCAGAACTACACACCAGGGCCAGGGGTCAGATATCCACTGAC
CTTTGGATGGTGCTACAAGCTAGTACCAGTTGAGCCAGATAAGGTAGAAGAGGCCAATAAAGGAGAGAAC
ACCAGCTTGTTACACCCTGTGAGCCTGCATGGGATGGATGACCCGGAGAGAGAAGTGTTAGAGTGGAGGT
TTGACAGCCGCCTAGCATTTCATCACGTGGCCCGAGAGCTGCATCCGGAGTACTTCAAGAACTGCTGATA
TCGAGCTTGCTACAAGGGACTTTCCGCTGGGGACTTTCCAGGGAGGCGTGGCCTGGGCGGGACTGGGGAG
TGGCGAGCCCTCAGATCCTGCATATAAGCAGCTGCTTTTTGCCTGTACTGGGTCTCTCTGGTTAGACCAG
ATCTGAGCCTGGGAGCTCTCTGGCTAACTAGGGAACCCACTGCTTAAGCCTCAATAAAGCTTGCCTTGAG
TGCTTCAAGTAGTGTGTGCCCGTCTGTTGTGTGACTCTGGTAACTAGAGATCCCTCAGACCCTTTTAGTC
AGTGTGGAAAATCTCTAGCAGTGGCGCCCGAACAGGGACTTGAAAGCGAAAGGGAAACCAGAGGAGCTCT
CTCGACGCAGGACTCGGCTTGCTGAAGCGCGCACGGCAAGAGGCGAGGGGCGGCGACTGGTGAGTACGCC
AAAAATTTTGACTAGCGGAGGCTAGAAGGAGAGAGATGGGTGCGAGAGCGTCAGTATTAAGCGGGGGAGA
ATTAGATCGCGATGGGAAAAAATTCGGTTAAGGCCAGGGGGAAAGAAAAAATATAAATTAAAACATATAG
TATGGGCAAGCAGGGAGCTAGAACGATTCGCAGTTAATCCTGGCCTGTTAGAAACATCAGAAGGCTGTAG
ACAAATACTGGGACAGCTACAACCATCCCTTCAGACAGGATCAGAAGAACTTAGATCATTATATAATACA
GTAGCAACCCTCTATTGTGTGCATCAAAGGATAGAGATAAAAGACACCAAGGAAGCTTTAGACAAGATAG
AGGAAGAGCAAAACAAAAGTAAGACCACCGCACAGCAAGCGGCCGGCCGCTGATCTTCAGACCTGGAGGA
GGAGATATGAGGGACAATTGGAGAAGTGAATTATATAAATATAAAGTAGTAAAAATTGAACCATTAGGAG
TAGCACCCACCAAGGCAAAGAGAAGAGTGGTGCAGAGAGAAAAAAGAGCAGTGGGAATAGGAGCTTTGTT
CCTTGGGTTCTTGGGAGCAGCAGGAAGCACTATGGGCGCAGCGTCAATGACGCTGACGGTACAGGCCAGA
CAATTATTGTCTGGTATAGTGCAGCAGCAGAACAATTTGCTGAGGGCTATTGAGGCGCAACAGCATCTGT
TGCAACTCACAGTCTGGGGCATCAAGCAGCTCCAGGCAAGAATCCTGGCTGTGGAAAGATACCTAAAGGA
TCAACAGCTCCTGGGGATTTGGGGTTGCTCTGGAAAACTCATTTGCACCACTGCTGTGCCTTGGAATGCT
AGTTGGAGTAATAAATCTCTGGAACAGATTTGGAATCACACGACCTGGATGGAGTGGGACAGAGAAATTA
ACAATTACACAAGCTTAATACACTCCTTAATTGAAGAATCGCAAAACCAGCAAGAAAAGAATGAACAAGA
ATTATTGGAATTAGATAAATGGGCAAGTTTGTGGAATTGGTTTAACATAACAAATTGGCTGTGGTATATA
AAATTATTCATAATGATAGTAGGAGGCTTGGTAGGTTTAAGAATAGTTTTTGCTGTACTTTCTATAGTGA
ATAGAGTTAGGCAGGGATATTCACCATTATCGTTTCAGACCCACCTCCCAACCCCGAGGGGACCCGACAG
GCCCGAAGGAATAGAAGAAGAAGGTGGAGAGAGAGACAGAGACAGATCCATTCGATTAGTGAACGGATCG
GCACTGCGTGCGCCAATTCTGCAGACAAATGGCAGTATTCATCCACAATTTTAAAAGAAAAGGGGGGATT
GGGGGGTACAGTGCAGGGGAAAGAATAGTAGACATAATAGCAACAGACATACAAACTAAAGAATTACAAA
AACAAATTACAAAAATTCAAAATTTTCGGGTTTATTACAGGGACAGCAGAGATCCAGTTTGGTTAGTACC
GGGCCCGCTCTAGTCCGGAATCAGTCCTGCTCCTCGGCCACGAAGTGCACGCAGTTGCCGGCCGGGTCGC
GCAGGGCGAACTCCCGCCCCCACGGCTGCTCGCCGATCTCGGTCATGGCCGGCCCGGAGGCGTCCCGGAA
GTTCGTGGACACGACCTCCGACCACTCGGCGTACAGCTCGTCCAGGCCGCGCACCCACACCCAGGCCAGG
GTGTTGTCCGGCACCACCTGGTCCTGGACCGCGCTGATGAACAGGGTCACGTCGTCCCGGACCACACCGG
CGAAGTCGTCCTCCACGAAGTCCCGGGAGAACCCGAGCCGGTCGGTCCAGAACTCGACCGCTCCGGCGAC
GTCGCGCGCGGTGAGCACCGGAACGGCACTGGTCAACTTGGCCATGGTGGCCCTCCTATAGTGAGTCGTA
TTATACTATGCCGATATACTATGCCGATGATTAATTGTCAACACGTGCTGCAGGTCCGAGGTTCTAGACG
TATTACCGCCATGCATTAGTTATTAATAGTAATCAATTACGGGGTCATTAGTTCATAGCCCATATATGGA
GTTCCGCGTTACATAACTTACGGTAAATGGCCCGCCTGGCTGACCGCCCAACGACCCCCGCCCATTGACG
TCAATAATGACGTATGTTCCCATAGTAACGCCAATAGGGACTTTCCATTGACGTCAATGGGTGGAGTATT
TACGGTAAACTGCCCACTTGGCAGTACATCAAGTGTATCATATGCCAAGTACGCCCCCTATTGACGTCAA
TGACGGTAAATGGCCCGCCTGGCATTATGCCCAGTACATGACCTTATGGGACTTTCCTACTTGGCAGTAC
ATCTACGTATTAGTCATCGCTATTACCATGGTGATGCGGTTTTGGCAGTACATCAATGGGCGTGGATAGC
GGTTTGACTCACGGGGATTTCCAAGTCTCCACCCCATTGACGTCAATGGGAGTTTGTTTTGGCACCAAAA
TCAACGGGACTTTCCAAAATGTCGTAACAACTCCGCCCCATTGACGCAAATGGGCGGTAGGCGTGTACGG
TGGGAGGTCTATATAAGCAGAGCTCGTTTAGTGAACCGTCAGATCGCCTGGAGACGCCATCCACGCTGTT
TTGACCTCCATAGAAGACACCGACTCTACTAGAGGATCTGCCACCAGCTAGTGGATCCAGAGATTCGCTC
CAAGGTGTACCGCCGCCATGGTGTCCAAGGGCGAAGAGACAACCATGGGCGTGATCAAGCCCGACATGAA
GATCAAGCTGAAGATGGAAGGCAACGTGAACGGCCACGCCTTCGTGATTGAGGGCGAGGGCGAAGGCAAG
CCCTACGACGGCACCAACACCATCAACCTGGAAGTGAAAGAGGGCGCTCCCCTGCCCTTCAGCTACGACA
TCCTGACCACCGCCTTCGCCTACGGCAACCGGGCCTTCACCAAGTACCCCGACGACATCCCCAACTACTT
CAAGCAGAGCTTCCCCGAGGGCTACAGCTGGGAGCGGACCATGACCTTCGAGGACAAGGGCATCGTGAAA
GTGAAGTCCGACATCAGCATGGAAGAGGACAGCTTCATCTACGAGATCCACCTGAAGGGCGAGAACTTCC
CCCCCAACGGCCCCGTGATGCAGAAGAAAACCACCGGCTGGGACGCCAGCACCGAGAGGATGTACGTGCG
GGATGGCGTGCTGAAAGGCGACGTGAAGCACAAGCTGCTGCTGGAAGGCGGCGGACACCACCGGGTGGAC
TTCAAGACCATCTACCGGGCCAAGAAAGCCGTGAAGCTGCCCGACTACCACTTCGTGGACCACCGGATCG
AGATCCTGAACCACGACAAGGACTACAACAAAGTGACCGTGTACGAGAGCGCCGTGGCCCGGAATAGCAC
CGACGGAATGGACGAGCTGTACAAGTAGGTCGACAATCAACCTCTGGATTACAAAATTTGTGAAAGATTG
ACTGGTATTCTTAACTATGTTGCTCCTTTTACGCTATGTGGATACGCTGCTTTAATGCCTTTGTATCATG
CTATTGCTTCCCGTATGGCTTTCATTTTCTCCTCCTTGTATAAATCCTGGTTGCTGTCTCTTTATGAGGA
GTTGTGGCCCGTTGTCAGGCAACGTGGCGTGGTGTGCACTGTGTTTGCTGACGCAACCCCCACTGGTTGG
GGCATTGCCACCACCTGTCAGCTCCTTTCCGGGACTTTCGCTTTCCCCCTCCCTATTGCCACGGCGGAAC
TCATCGCCGCCTGCCTTGCCCGCTGCTGGACAGGGGCTCGGCTGTTGGGCACTGACAATTCCGTGGTGTT
GTCGGGGAAGCTGACGTCCTTTCCATGGCTGCTCGCCTGTGTTGCCACCTGGATTCTGCGCGGGACGTCC
TTCTGCTACGTCCCTTCGGCCCTCAATCCAGCGGACCTTCCTTCCCGCGGCCTGCTGCCGGCTCTGCGGC
CTCTTCCGCGTCTTCGCCTTCGCCCTCAGACGAGTCGGATCTCCCTTTGGGCCGCCTCCCCGCCTGGAAT
TCGAGCTCGGTACCTTTAAGACCAATGACTTACAAGGCAGCTGTAGATCTTAGCCACTTTTTAAAAGAAA
AGAGGGGACTGGAAGGGCTAATTCACTCCCAACGAAGACAAGATCTGCTTTTTGCTTGTACTGGGTCTCT
CTGGTTAGACCAGATCTGAGCCTGGGAGCTCTCTGGCTAACTAGGGAACCCACTGCTTAAGCCTCAATAA
AGCTTGCCTTGAGTGCTTCAAGTAGTGTGTGCCCGTCTGTTGTGTGACTCTGGTAACTAGAGATCCCTCA
GACCCTTTTAGTCAGTGTGGAAAATCTCTAGCAGTAGTAGTTCATGTCATCTTATTATTCAGTATTTATA
ACTTGCAAAGAAATGAATATCAGAGAGTGAGAGGCCTTGACATTGTTTAAACCCGCTGATCAGCCTCGAC
TGTGCCTTCTAGTTGCCAGCCATCTGTTGTTTGCCCCTCCCCCGTGCCTTCCTTGACCCTGGAAGGTGCC
ACTCCCACTGTCCTTTCCTAATAAAATGAGGAAATTGCATCGCATTGTCTGAGTAGGTGTCATTCTATTC
TGGGGGGTGGGGTGGGGCAGGACAGCAAGGGGGAGGATTGGGAAGACAATAGCAGGCATGCTGGGGATGC
GGTGGGCTCTATGGCTTCTGAGGCGGAAAGAACCAGCTGGGGCTCTAGGGGGTATCCCC
[117 nt withheld, positions 5520-5636]
TCACGTTC
[91 nt withheld, positions 5645-5735]
A
[49 nt withheld, positions 5737-5785]
CCTTTGACGTTGGAGTCCACGTTCTTT
[37 nt withheld, positions 5813-5849]
ACCCTATCTCGGTCTATTCTTTTGATTTATAAGGGATTTTGCCGATTTCGGCCTATTGGTTAAAAAATGA
GCTGATTTAACAAAAATTTAACGCGAATTAATTCTGTGGAATGTGTGTCAGTTAGGGTGTGGAAAGTCCC
CAGGCTCCCCAGCAGGCAGAAGTATGCAAAGCATGCATCTCAATTAGTCAGCAACCAGGTGTGGAAAGTC
CCCAGGCTCCCCAGCAGGCAGAAGTATGCAAAGCATGCATCTCAATTAGTCAGCAACCATAGTCCCGCCC
CTAACTCCGCCCATCCCGCCCCTAACTCCGCCCAGTTCCGCCCATTCTCCGCCCCATGGCTGACTAATTT
TTTTTATTTATGCAGAGGCCGAGGCCGCCTCTGCCTCTGAGCTATTCCAGAAGTAGTGAGGAGGCTTTTT
TGGAGGCCTAGGCTTTTGCAAAAAGCTCCCGGGAGCTTGTATATCCATTTTCGGATCTGATCAGCACGTG
ATGAAAAAGCCTGAACTCACCGCGACGTCTGTCGAGAAGTTTCTGATCGAAAAGTTCGACAGCGTCTCCG
ACCTGATGCAGCTCTCGGAGGGCGAAGAATCTCGTGCTTTCAGCTTCGATGTAGGAGGGCGTGGATATGT
CCTGCGGGTAAATAGCTGCGCCGATGGTTTCTACAAAGATCGTTATGTTTATCGGCACTTTGCATCGGCC
GCGCTCCCGATTCCGGAAGTGCTTGACATTGGGGAATTCAGCGAGAGCCTGACCTATTGCATCTCCCGCC
GTGCACAGGGTGTCACGTTGCAAGACCTGCCTGAAACCGAACTGCCCGCTGTTCTGCAGCCGGTCGCGGA
GGCCATGGATGCGATCGCTGCGGCCGATCTTAGCCAGACGAGCGGGTTCGGCCCATTCGGACCGCAAGGA
ATCGGTCAATACACTACATGGCGTGATTTCATATGCGCGATTGCTGATCCCCATGTGTATCACTGGCAAA
CTGTGATGGACGACACCGTCAGTGCGTCCGTCGCGCAGGCTCTCGATGAGCTGATGCTTTGGGCCGAGGA
CTGCCCCGAAGTCCGGCACCTCGTGCACGCGGATTTCGGCTCCAACAATGTCCTGACGGACAATGGCCGC
ATAACAGCGGTCATTGACTGGAGCGAGGCGATGTTCGGGGATTCCCAATACGAGGTCGCCAACATCTTCT
TCTGGAGGCCGTGGTTGGCTTGTATGGAGCAGCAGACGCGCTACTTCGAGCGGAGGCATCCGGAGCTTGC
AGGATCGCCGCGGCTCCGGGCGTATATGCTCCGCATTGGTCTTGACCAACTCTATCAGAGCTTGGTTGAC
GGCAATTTCGATGATGCAGCTTGGGCGCAGGGTCGATGCGACGCAATCGTCCGATCCGGAGCCGGGACTG
TCGGGCGTACACAAATCGCCCGCAGAAGCGCGGCCGTCTGGACCGATGGCTGTGTAGAAGTACTCGCCGA
TAGTGGAAACCGACGCCCCAGCACTCGTCCGAGGGCAAAGGAATAGCACGTGCTACGAGATTTCGATTCC
ACCGCCGCCTTCTATGAAAGGTTGGGCTTCGGAATCGTTTTCCGGGACGCCGGCTGGATGATCCTCCAGC
GCGGGGATCTCATGCTGGAGTTCTTCGCCCACCCCAACTTGTTTATTGCAGCTTATAATGGTTACAAATA
AAGCAATAGCATCACAAATTTCACAAATAAAGCATTTTTTTCACTGCATTCTAGTTGTGGTTTGTCCAAA
CTCATCAATGTATCTTATCATGTCTGTATACCGTCGACCTCTAGCTAGAGCTTGGCGTAATCATGGTCAT
AGCTGTTTCCTGTGTGAAATTGTTATCCGCTCACAATTCCACACAACATACGAGCCGGAAGCATAAAGTG
TAAAGCCTGGGGTGCCTAATGAGTGAGCTAACTCACATTAATTGCGTTGCGCTCACTGCCCGCTTTCCAG
TCGGGAAACCTGTCGTGCCAGCTGCATTAATGAATCGGCCAACGCGCGGGGAGAGGCGGTTTGCGTATTG
GGCGCTCTTCCGCTTCCTCGCTCACTGACTCGCTGCGCTCGGTCGTTCGGCTGCGGCGAGCGGTATCAGC
TCACTCAAAGGCGGTAATACGGTTATCCACAGAATCAGGGGATAACGCAGGAAAGAACATGTGAGCAAAA
GGCCAGCAAAAGGCCAGGAACCGTAAAAAGGCCGCGTTGCTGGCGTTTTTCCATAGGCTCCGCCCCCCTG
ACGAGCATCACAAAAATCGACGCTCAAGTCAGAGGTGGCGAAACCCGACAGGACTATAAAGATACCAGGC
GTTTCCCCCTGGAAGCTCCCTCGTGCGCTCTCCTGTTCCGACCCTGCCGCTTACCGGATACCTGTCCGCC
TTTCTCCCTTCGGGAAGCGTGGCGCTTTCTCATAGCTCACGCTGTAGGTATCTCAGTTCGGTGTAGGTCG
TTCGCTCCAAGCTGGGCTGTGTGCACGAACCCCCCGTTCAGCCCGACCGCTGCGCCTTATCCGGTAACTA
TCGTCTTGAGTCCAACCCGGTAAGACACGACTTATCGCCACTGGCAGCAGCCACTGGTAACAGGATTAGC
AGAGCGAGGTATGTAGGCGGTGCTACAGAGTTCTTGAAGTGGTGGCCTAACTACGGCTACACTAGAAGAA
CAGTATTTGGTATCTGCGCTCTGCTGAAGCCAGTTACCTTCGGAAAAAGAGTTGGTAGCTCTTGATCCGG
CAAACAAACCACCGCTGGTAGCGGTGGTTTTTTTGTTTGCAAGCAGCAGATTACGCGCAGAAAAAAAGGA
TCTCAAGAAGATCCTTTGATCTTTTCTACGGGGTCTGACGCTCAGTGGAACGAAAACTCACGTTAAGGGA
TTTTGGTCATGAGATTATCAAAAAGGATCTTCACCTAGATCCTTTTAAATTAAAAATGAAGTTTTAAATC
AATCTAAAGTATATATGAGTAAACTTGGTCTGACAGTTACCAATGCTTAATCAGTGAGGCACCTATCTCA
GCGATCTGTCTATTTCGTTCATCCATAGTTGCCTGACTCCCCGTCGTGTAGATAACTACGATACGGGAGG
GCTTACCATCTGGCCCCAGTGCTGCAATGATACCGCGAGACCCACGCTCACCGGCTCCAGATTTATCAGC
AATAAACCAGCCAGCCGGAAGGGCCGAGCGCAGAAGTGGTCCTGCAACTTTATCCGCCTCCATCCAGTCT
ATTAATTGTTGCCGGGAAGCTAGAGTAAGTAGTTCGCCAGTTAATAGTTTGCGCAACGTTGTTGCCATTG
CTACAGGCATCGTGGTGTCACGCTCGTCGTTTGGTATGGCTTCATTCAGCTCCGGTTCCCAACGATCAAG
GCGAGTTACATGATCCCCCATGTTGTGCAAAAAAGCGGTTAGCTCCTTCGGTCCTCCGATCGTTGTCAGA
AGTAAGTTGGCCGCAGTGTTATCACTCATGGTTATGGCAGCACTGCATAATTCTCTTACTGTCATGCCAT
CCGTAAGATGCTTTTCTGTGACTGGTGAGTACTCAACCAAGTCATTCTGAGAATAGTGTATGCGGCGACC
GAGTTGCTCTTGCCCGGCGTCAATACGGGATAATACCGCGCCACATAGCAGAACTTTAAAAGTGCTCATC
ATTGGAAAACGTTCTTCGGGGCGAAAACTCTCAAGGATCTTACCGCTGTTGAGATCCAGTTCGATGTAAC
CCACTCGTGCACCCAACTGATCTTCAGCATCTTTTACTTTCACCAGCGTTTCTGGGTGAGCAAAAACAGG
AAGGCAAAATGCCGCAAAAAAGGGAATAAGGGCGACACGGAAATGTTGAATACTCATACTCTTCCTTTTT
CAATATTATTGAAGCATTTATCAGGGTTATTGTCTCATGAGCGGATACATATTTGAATGTATTTAGAAAA
ATAAACAAATAGGGGTTCCGCGCACATTTCCCCGAAAAGTGCCACCTGACGTCGACGGATCGGGAGATCA
ACTTGTTTATTGCAGCTTATAATGGTTACAAATAAAGCAATAGCATCACAAATTTCACAAATAAAGCATT
TTTTTCACTGCATTCTAGTTGTGGTTTGTCCAAACTCATCAATGTATCTTATCATGTCTGGATCAACTGG
ATAACTCAAGCTAACCAAAATCATCCCAAACTTCCCACCCCATACCCTATTACCACTGCCAATTACCTGT
GGTTT
